Addgene plasmid #210178: pRH3176
Purpose: Protein quality control substrate and associated control YIp ADE2-LEU2 pTDH3::aro7-G141S-GFP::tADH1
Depositing lab: Randy Hampton. Depositing organization: University of California, San Diego (UCSD). Publication: Exploring the "misfolding problem" by systematic discovery and analysis of functional-but-degraded proteins. Flagg MP, Lam B, Lam DK, Le TM, Kao A, Slaiwa YI, Hampton RY. Mol Biol Cell. 2023 Dec 1;34(13):ar125. doi: 10.1091/mbc.E23-06-0248. Epub 2023 Sep 20. PubMed 37729018.
Backbone
  Vector backbone: pRH3022
  Vector type: Yeast Expression
Growth in bacteria
  Bacterial resistance: Ampicillin, 100 μg/mL
  Growth temperature: 37°C
  Growth strain: DH5alpha
  Copy number: High Copy
Gene/Insert
  Gene/Insert name: YIp ADE2-LEU2 pTDH3::aro7-G141S-GFP::tADH1
  Species: S. cerevisiae (budding yeast)
  Mutation: G141S
  Entrez Gene: ARO7 (a.k.a. YPR060C, HGS1, OSM2, TYR7)
  Cloning method: Gibson Cloning
Terms and licenses: Academic/Nonprofit Terms; Industry Terms: Not Available to Industry
How to cite: pRH3176 was a gift from Randy Hampton (Addgene plasmid # 210178 ; http://n2t.net/addgene:210178 ; RRID:Addgene_210178)
