[The description below was written by a language model from this plasmid's Addgene catalogue record and pLannotate feature annotations shown in this document.]
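Description:
pRH3176 is a yeast integrating plasmid (YIp) built on the pRH3022 backbone for expression of a GFP-tagged mutant protein in Saccharomyces cerevisiae. The feature table shows no yeast replication origin (no 2μ or CEN/ARS element), consistent with the YIp designation: the plasmid must integrate into the genome to be maintained in yeast. It carries two yeast marker genes with their native promoters, ADE2 and LEU2. The "ADE2-LEU2" label suggests that these provide the integration homology and auxotrophic selection, although the record does not spell out which one serves which role. In E. coli the roughly 9.9 kb plasmid is propagated at high copy from a ColE1/pUC-type origin under ampicillin selection (AmpR). The remaining features are pBluescript-type remnants, including f1 origin sequences, lacZα and lac regulatory fragments, T3 and T7 promoters, and multiple cloning site fragments.

The payload is a single expression cassette. The strong constitutive TDH3 (GAP) promoter drives the ARO7 coding sequence, which encodes chorismate mutase, the enzyme that converts chorismate to prephenate at the branch point leading to phenylalanine and tyrosine. This copy carries the G141S substitution and sits upstream of a GFP coding sequence, forming a C-terminal fusion according to the construct name, and the cassette ends with the ADH1 terminator. The record describes the construct as a protein quality control substrate, deposited as part of a set that includes associated controls. It comes from work on proteins that remain functional yet are degraded. The GFP fusion would allow the level and stability of the mutant Aro7 protein to be followed by fluorescence, for example when comparing wild-type yeast with strains defective in degradation pathways, though the record does not detail specific assays.
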