Features (pLannotate 1.2.2; 25 found; start..end, strand, type, name):
     22..665     +  promoter       GAP promoter: S. cerevisiae TDH3; promoter for glyceraldehyde-3-phosphate dehydrogenase
    671..715     +  misc_feature   MCS (fragment): pBluescript multiple cloning site
    720..1487    +  CDS            ARO7: CHMU_YEAST - Also known as OSM2. Experimental evidence at protein level: Swiss-Prot protein existence level 1. Catalyzes the Claisen rearrangement of chorismate to prephenate (PubMed:2646272, PubMed:2187528, PubMed:10894726, PubMed:31498992, PubMed:9642265, PubMed:10428795). Acts at the first branch point in the aromatic amino acid pathway where it steers biosynthesis towards phenylalanine and tyrosine, and away from tryptophan (Probable). From Saccharomyces cerevisiae (strain ATCC 204508 / S288c) (Baker's yeast).
   1515..2228    +  CDS            GFP: Aequoria victoria green fluorescent protein
   2249..2436    +  terminator     ADH1 terminator: S. cerevisiae ADH1; transcription terminator for the S. cerevisiae alcohol dehydrogenase 1 (ADH1) gene
   2441..2459    -  promoter       T7 promoter: promoter for bacteriophage T7 RNA polymerase
   2467..2622    +  CDS            lacZα (fragment): LacZα fragment of β-galactosidase; lacZ fragment
   2626..3054    +  rep_origin     f1 ori (sequence partly withheld): f1 bacteriophage origin of replication; arrow indicates direction of (+) strand synthesis
   3082..3133    -  misc_feature   bom (fragment): basis of mobility region from pBR322
   3289..5001    -  CDS            ADE2: PUR6_YEAST - Experimental evidence at protein level: Swiss-Prot protein existence level 1. From Saccharomyces cerevisiae (strain ATCC 204508 / S288c) (Baker's yeast).
   5002..5377    -  promoter       ADE2 promoter: S. cerevisiae ADE2
   5388..5501    +  rep_origin     f1 ori (fragment): f1 bacteriophage origin of replication; arrow indicates direction of (+) strand synthesis
   5502..5601    -  misc_feature   bom (fragment): basis of mobility region from pBR322
   5703..5738    -  CDS            rop (fragment): Rop protein, which maintains plasmids at low copy number; rop
   6051..7145    -  CDS            LEU2: 3-isopropylmalate dehydrogenase, required for leucine biosynthesis; S. cerevisiae LEU2; yeast auxotrophic marker
   7146..7553    -  promoter       LEU2 promoter: S. cerevisiae LEU2
   7721..7825    +  promoter       AmpR promoter: bla
   7826..8686    +  CDS            AmpR: β-lactamase; bla; confers resistance to ampicillin, carbenicillin, and related antibiotics
   8857..9445    +  rep_origin     ori: high-copy-number ColE1/pMB1/pBR322/pUC origin of replication
   9628..9720    +  CDS            lacI (fragment): lac repressor; lacI; The lac repressor binds to the lac operator to inhibit transcription in E. coli. This inhibition can be relieved by adding lactose or isopropyl-β-D-thiogalactopyranoside (IPTG).
   9733..9754    +  protein_bind   CAP binding site: CAP binding activates transcription in the presence of cAMP. E. coli catabolite activator protein
   9769..9799    +  promoter       lac promoter: promoter for the E. coli lac operon
   9807..9823    +  protein_bind   lac operator: The lac repressor binds to the lac operator to inhibit transcription in E. coli. This inhibition can be relieved by adding lactose or isopropyl-β-D-thiogalactopyranoside (IPTG). lac repressor encoded by lacI
   9868..9886    +  promoter       T3 promoter: promoter for bacteriophage T3 RNA polymerase
   9899..3       +  misc_feature   MCS (fragment) (across the origin): pBluescript multiple cloning site
>Addgene plasmid #210178 | pRH3176 | addgene full sequence | sequence record 416316 | Addgene NGS Result
GCTGCTTGGCGGTCGAGTTTATCATTATCAATACTGCCATTTCAAAGAATACGTAAATAATTAATAGTAG
TGATTTTCCTAACTTTATTTAGTCAAAAAATTAGCCTTTTAATTCTGCTGTAACCCGTACATGCCCAAAA
TAGGGGGCGGGTTACACAGAATATATAACATCGTAGGTGTCTGGGTGAACAGTTTATTCCTGGCATCCAC
TAAATATAATGGAGCCCGCTTTTTAAGCTGGCATCCAGAAAAAAAAAGAATCCCAGCACCAAAATATTGT
TTTCTTCACCAACCATCAGTTCATAGGTCCATTCTCTTAGCGCAACTACAGAGAACAGGGGCACAAACAG
GCAAAAAACGGGCACAACCTCAATGGAGTGATGCAACCTGCCTGGAGTAAATGATGACACAAGGCAATTG
ACCCACGCATGTATCTATCTCATTTTCTTACACCTTCTATTACCTTCTGCTCTCTCTGATTTGGAAAAAG
CTGAAAAAAAAGGTTGAAACCAGTTCCCTGAAATTATTCCCCTACTTGACTAATAAGTATATAAAGACGG
TAGGTATTGATTGTAATTCTGTAAATCTATTTCTTAAACTTCTTAAATTCTACTTTTATAGTTAGTCTTT
TTTTTAGTTTTAAAACACCAAGAACTTAGTTTCGACGGATCTGCAGGAATTCGATATCAAGCTTATCGAT
ACCGTCGACCTCGAGAGATATGGATTTCACAAAACCAGAAACTGTTTTAAATCTACAAAATATTAGAGAT
GAATTAGTTAGAATGGAGGATTCGATCATCTTCAAATTTATTGAGAGGTCGCATTTCGCCACATGTCCTT
CAGTTTATGAGGCAAACCATCCAGGTTTAGAAATTCCGAATTTTAAAGGATCTTTCTTGGATTGGGCTCT
TTCAAATCTTGAAATTGCGCATTCTCGCATCAGAAGATTCGAATCACCTGATGAAACTCCCTTCTTTCCT
GACAAGATTCAGAAATCATTCTTACCGAGCATTAACTACCCACAAATTTTGGCGCCTTATGCCCCAGAAG
TTAATTACAATGATAAAATAAAAAAAGTTTATATTGAAAAGATTATACCATTAATTTCGAAAAGAGATGG
TGATGATAAGAATAACTTCTCTTCTGTTGCCACTAGAGATATAGAATGTTTGCAAAGCTTGAGTAGGAGA
ATCCACTTTGGCAAGTTTGTTGCTGAAGCCAAGTTCCAATCGGATATCCCGCTATACACAAAGCTGATCA
AAAGTAAAGATGTCGAGGGGATAATGAAGAATATCACCAATTCTGCCGTTGAAGAAAAGATTCTAGAAAG
ATTAACTAAGAAGGCTGAAGTCTATGGTGTGGACCCTACCAACGAGTCAGGTGAAAGAAGGATTACTCCA
GAATATTTGGTAAAAATTTATAAGGAAATTGTTATACCTATCACTAAGGAAGTTGAGGTGGAATACTTGC
TAAGAAGGTTGGAAGAGGGTCGACGGATCCCCGGGTTAATTAACAGTAAAGGAGAAGAACTTTTCACTGG
AGTTGTCCCAATTCTTGTTGAATTAGATGGTGATGTTAATGGGCACAAATTTTCTGTCAGTGGAGAGGGT
GAAGGTGATGCAACATACGGAAAACTTACCCTTAAATTTATTTGCACTACTGGAAAACTACCTGTTCCAT
GGCCAACACTTGTCACTACTTTCACTTATGGTGTTCAATGCTTTTCAAGATACCCAGATCATATGAAACG
GCATGACTTTTTCAAGAGTGCCATGCCCGAAGGTTATGTACAGGAAAGAACTATATTTTTCAAAGATGAC
GGGAACTACAAGACACGTGCTGAAGTCAAGTTTGAAGGTGATACCCTTGTTAATAGAATCGAGTTAAAAG
GTATTGATTTTAAAGAAGATGGAAACATTCTTGGACACAAATTGGAATACAACTATAACTCACACAATGT
ATACATCATGGCAGACAAACAAAAGAATGGAATCAAAGTTAACTTCAAAATTAGACACAACATTGAAGAT
GGAAGCGTTCAACTAGCAGACCATTATCAACAAAATACTCCAATTGGCGATGGCCCTGTCCTTTTACCAG
ACAACCATTACCTGTCCACACAATCTGCCCTTTCGAAAGATCCCAACGAAAAGAGAGACCACATGGTCCT
TCTTGAGTTTGTAACAGCTGCTGGGATTACACATGGCATGGATGAACTATACAAATAGGGCGCGCCACTT
CTAAATAAGCGAATTTCTTATGATTTATGATTTTTATTATTAAATAAGTTATAAAAAAAATAAGTGTATA
CAAATTTTAAAGTGACTCTTAGGTTTTAAAACGAAAATTCTTATTCTTGAGTAACTCTTTCCTGTAGGTC
AGGTTGCTTTCTCAGGTATAGTATGAGGTCGCTCTTATTGACCACACCTCTACCGGCAGCCCTATAGTGA
GTCGTATTACGCGCGCTCACTGGCCGTCGTTTTACAACGTCGTGACTGGGAAAACCCTGGCGTTACCCAA
CTTAATCGCCTTGCAGCACATCCCCCTTTCGCCAGCTGGCGTAATAGCGAAGAGGCCCGCACCGATCGCC
CTTCCCAACAGTTGCGCAGCCTGAATGGCGAATGG
[124 nt withheld, positions 2626-2749]
C
[91 nt withheld, positions 2751-2841]
A
[49 nt withheld, positions 2843-2891]
CCTTTGACGTTGGAGTCCACGTTCTTT
[37 nt withheld, positions 2919-2955]
ACCCTATCTCGGTCTATTCTTTTGATTTATAAGGGATTTTGCCGATTTCGGCCTATTGGTTAAAAAATGA
GCTGATTTAACAAAAATTTAACGCGAATTTTAACAAAATATTAACGCTTACAATTTCCTGATGCGGTATT
TTCTCCTTACGCATCTGTGCGGTATTTCACACCGCATAGATCTTATGTATGAAATTCTTAAAAAAGGACA
CCTGTAAGCGTTGATTTCTATGTATGAAGTCCACATTTGATGTAATCATAACAAAGCCTAAAAAATAGGT
ATATCATTTTATAATTATTTGCTGTACAAGTATATCAATAAACTTATATATTACTTGTTTTCTAGATAAG
CTTCGTAACCGACAGTTTCTAACTTTTGTGCTTTGACAAGAACTTCTTCTTCTTGCTTTAATAAAAACTG
TTCCATTTTCGTTGTATAACTTGAATCATAAGCGCCAAGCAGTCTGACAGCCAACAGCGCAGCGTTCGTA
CTATTATTAATAGCGACGGTAGCTACTGGAACACCTCTAGGCATTTGCACAATTGAATGTAAAGAATCTA
CTCCATCTAGACAAGAACCTTTTACGGGCACACCGATGACAGGAAGTGGTGTCATTGCAGCCACCATACC
TGGCAAGTGAGCAGCCCCACCAGCTCCAGCGATAATTGTTTTAATTCCACGCTTGCTTGCGGAAATAGCA
TATGCTGACATCCTATGTGGAGTTCTATGAGCAGAGACTATTGTCACTTCAAATGGAACGCCAAAATCTT
TTAAAACCGCACATGCGGCAGACATTACCGGCAAGTCAGAGTCTGATCCCATGATGATTCCAACCAATGG
TTTGACCATTGCTTCCAAGTCCAACTTTTGAGCGACAGAGATTTTGATTGGAATATCAGTTCTACCTGTA
ATGTAGTTCAGCCTTTGTTCACATTCCGCCATACTGGAGGCAATAATATTTATGTGACCTACTTTTCTGT
TAGGTCTAGACTCTTTTCCATATAAGTACACTGAGGAACCTGGAGTCGCCAATGCTCTTTCGCAAGTTTC
TAGCTCTTTATCTTTTGTATGTTTGTCTCCAAGAACATTTAGCATAATGGCGTTCGTTGTAATGGTGGAG
AAAGATGTGAAATTCTTTGGCATTGGCAAATCCAATATTGATCTCAAATGAGCTTCAAATTGAGAAGTGA
CGCAAGCATCAATGGTATAATGTCCAGAGTTGTGAGGCCTTGGGGCAATTTCGTTAATAAGCAATTCCCC
TGTTTCTAAATAGAACATTTCCACACCAAATATACCACAACCGGGAAAAGATTTGATTGCATTTTCTGCC
AACAACTTCGCCTTAAGTTGAACGGAGTCCGGAACTCTAGCAGGCGCATAACATAAGTCACAAATATTGT
CCTTGTGGATAGTCTCTACAATTGGGTAAGAAAACACTAAACCGTTAACAGACCTCACAATCATGACTGC
TAATTCTTTAGTAAATGGTGCCCATTTTTCGGCGTACAAAGGACGATCCTTCAGTACTTCCAAAGCTTCC
GGAATCATTTCCTTATTCTTTACAACGAAGTTACCTCTTCCATCGTATGCCAAAGTCCTCGACTTCAAGA
CGAATGGAAAACCCAAATCTCTTCCAACATTCAATAGGGACGTCTCACTGGCTTGTTCCACAGGAACACT
TTGGGTAACTGCTATACCATTTTTGATTAAATGCTCTTTTTGAATATATTTGTCTTGTATCAATCTGATT
GTTTCTGGAGAAGGGTAAATTTTTAATTTGGGATGTTTTACTTGAAGATTCTTTAGTGTAGGAACATCAA
CATGCTCAATCTCAATCGTTAGCACATCACATTTTTCAGCTAGTTTTTCGATATCAAGAGGATTGGAAAA
GGAGCCATTAACGTGGTCATTGGAGTTGCTTATTTGTTTGGCAGGAGAATTTTCAGCATCTAGTATTACC
GTCTTAATGTTGAGCCTGTTTGCTGCCTCAACAATCATACGTCCCAATTGTCCCCCTCCTAATATACCAA
CTGTTCTAGAATCCATACTTGATTGTTTTGTCCGATTTTCTTGTTTTTCTTGATTGTTATAGTAGGATGT
ACTTAGAAGAGAGATCCAACGATTTTACGCACCAATTTATACATGAAATGCTCCATAATATTGTCCATTT
AGTTCTTAATAAAAGGTCAGCAAGAGTCAATCACTTAGTATTACCCGGTTCGTAGCCATGCAACAAGAGT
CATTTGTCAGCATAGCTGTAATAATCAATCATGACGTAAGAAATGTATCATAATTAAAAGTTGTTAAAGA
TGTCAGTGTTATGTTGGTGTTACAAAATTCTCGGCTTCTCACTAATATTTAATATCTCTTAAATTTTATC
TGTCTTTGATTCTTTTAAGAAAAGTTATGTATTATTCAAGAATTAATTCAGATCTATTCTTTTGATTTAT
AAGGGATTTTGCCGATTTCGGCCTATTGGTTAAAAAATGAGCTGATTTAACAAAAATTTAACGCGAATTT
TAACAAAATATTAACGCTTACAATTTCCTGATGCGGTATTTTCTCCTTACGCATCTGTGCGGTATTTCAC
ACCGCATATGGTGCACTCTCAGTACAATCTGCTCTGATGCCGCATAGTTAAGCCAGCCCCGACACCCGCC
AACACCCGCTGACGCGCCCTGACGGGCTTGTCTGCTCCCGGCATCCGCTTACAGACAAGCTGTGACCGTC
TCCGGGAGCTGCATGTGTCAGAGGTTTTCACCGTCATCACCGAAACGCGCGAGACGAAAGGGCCTCGTGA
TACGCCTATTTTTATAGGTTAATGTCATGATCTTTTTGTGTGGTGCCCTCCTCCTTGTCAATATTAATGT
TAAAGTGCAATTCTTTTTCCTTATCACGTTGAGCCATTAGTATCAATTTGCTTACCTGTATTCCTTTACA
TCCTCCTTTTTCTCCTTCTTGATAAATGTATGTAGATTGCGTATATAGTTTCGTCTACCCTATGAACATA
TTCCATTTTGTAATTTCGTGTCGTTTCTATTATGAATTTCATTTATAAAGTTTATGTACAAATATCATAA
AAAAAGAGAATCTTTTTAAGCAAGGATTTTCTTAACTTCTTCGGCGACAGCATCACCGACTTCGGTGGTA
CTGTTGGAACCACCTAAATCACCAGTTCTGATACCTGCATCCAAAACCTTTTTAACTGCATCTTCAATGG
CCTTACCTTCTTCAGGCAAGTTCAATGACAATTTCAACATCATTGCAGCAGACAAGATAGTGGCGATAGG
GTTGACCTTATTCTTTGGCAAATCTGGAGCAGAACCGTGGCATGGTTCGTACAAACCAAATGCGGTGTTC
TTGTCTGGCAAAGAGGCCAAGGACGCAGATGGCAACAAACCCAAGGAACCTGGGATAACGGAGGCTTCAT
CGGAGATGATATCACCAAACATGTTGCTGGTGATTATAATACCATTTAGGTGGGTTGGGTTCTTAACTAG
GATCATGGCGGCAGAATCAATCAATTGATGTTGAACCTTCAATGTAGGGAATTCGTTCTTGATGGTTTCC
TCCACAGTTTTTCTCCATAATCTTGAAGAGGCCAAAACATTAGCTTTATCCAAGGACCAAATAGGCAATG
GTGGCTCATGTTGTAGGGCCATGAAAGCGGCCATTCTTGTGATTCTTTGCACTTCTGGAACGGTGTATTG
TTCACTATCCCAAGCGACACCATCACCATCGTCTTCCTTTCTCTTACCAAAGTAAATACCTCCCACTAAT
TCTCTGACAACAACGAAGTCAGTACCTTTAGCAAATTGTGGCTTGATTGGAGATAAGTCTAAAAGAGAGT
CGGATGCAAAGTTACATGGTCTTAAGTTGGCGTACAATTGAAGTTCTTTACGGATTTTTAGTAAACCTTG
TTCAGGTCTAACACTACCGGTACCCCATTTAGGACCACCCACAGCACCTAACAAAACGGCATCAGCCTTC
TTGGAGGCTTCCAGCGCCTCATCTGGAAGTGGAACACCTGTAGCATCGATAGCAGCACCACCAATTAAAT
GATTTTCGAAATCGAACTTGACATTGGAACGAACATCAGAAATAGCTTTAAGAACCTTAATGGCTTCGGC
TGTGATTTCTTGACCAACGTGGTCACCTGGCAAAACGACGATCTTCTTAGGGGCAGACATTAGAATGGTA
TATCCTTGAAATATATATATATATATTGCTGAAATGTAAAAGGTAAGAAAAGTTAGAAAGTAAGACGATT
GCTAACCACCTATTGGAAAAAACAATAGGTCCTTAAATAATATTGTCAACTTCAAGTATTGTGATGCAAG
CATTTAGTCATGAACGCTTCTCTATTCTATATGAAAAGCCGGTTCCGGCGCTCTCACCTTTCCTTTTTCT
CCCAATTTTTCAGTTGAAAAAGGTATATGCGTCAGGCGACCTCTGAAATTAACAAAAAATTTCCAGTCAT
CGAATTTGATTCTGTGCGATAGCGCCCCTGTGTGTTCTCGTTATGTTGAGGAAAAAAATAATGGTTGCTA
AGAGATTCGAACTCTTGCATCTTACGATACCTGAGTATTCCCACAGTTAACTGCGGTCAAGATATTTCTT
GAATCAGGCGCCTTAGACCGCTCGGCCAAACAACCAATTACTTGTTGAGAAATAGAGTATAATTATCCTA
TAAATATAACGTTTTTGAACACACATGAACAAGGAAGTACAGGAGACGTCAGGTGGCACTTTTCGGGGAA
ATGTGCGCGGAACCCCTATTTGTTTATTTTTCTAAATACATTCAAATATGTATCCGCTCATGAGACAATA
ACCCTGATAAATGCTTCAATAATATTGAAAAAGGAAGAGTATGAGTATTCAACATTTCCGTGTCGCCCTT
ATTCCCTTTTTTGCGGCATTTTGCCTTCCTGTTTTTGCTCACCCAGAAACGCTGGTGAAAGTAAAAGATG
CTGAAGATCAGTTGGGTGCACGAGTGGGTTACATCGAACTGGATCTCAACAGCGGTAAGATCCTTGAGAG
TTTTCGCCCCGAAGAACGTTTTCCAATGATGAGCACTTTTAAAGTTCTGCTATGTGGCGCGGTATTATCC
CGTATTGACGCCGGGCAAGAGCAACTCGGTCGCCGCATACACTATTCTCAGAATGACTTGGTTGAGTACT
CACCAGTCACAGAAAAGCATCTTACGGATGGCATGACAGTAAGAGAATTATGCAGTGCTGCCATAACCAT
GAGTGATAACACTGCGGCCAACTTACTTCTGACAACGATCGGAGGACCGAAGGAGCTAACCGCTTTTTTG
CACAACATGGGGGATCATGTAACTCGCCTTGATCGTTGGGAACCGGAGCTGAATGAAGCCATACCAAACG
ACGAGCGTGACACCACGATGCCTGTAGCAATGGCAACAACGTTGCGCAAACTATTAACTGGCGAACTACT
TACTCTAGCTTCCCGGCAACAATTAATAGACTGGATGGAGGCGGATAAAGTTGCAGGACCACTTCTGCGC
TCGGCCCTTCCGGCTGGCTGGTTTATTGCTGATAAATCTGGAGCCGGTGAGCGTGGGTCTCGCGGTATCA
TTGCAGCACTGGGGCCAGATGGTAAGCCCTCCCGTATCGTAGTTATCTACACGACGGGGAGTCAGGCAAC
TATGGATGAACGAAATAGACAGATCGCTGAGATAGGTGCCTCACTGATTAAGCATTGGTAACTGTCAGAC
CAAGTTTACTCATATATACTTTAGATTGATTTAAAACTTCATTTTTAATTTAAAAGGATCTAGGTGAAGA
TCCTTTTTGATAATCTCATGACCAAAATCCCTTAACGTGAGTTTTCGTTCCACTGAGCGTCAGACCCCGT
AGAAAAGATCAAAGGATCTTCTTGAGATCCTTTTTTTCTGCGCGTAATCTGCTGCTTGCAAACAAAAAAA
CCACCGCTACCAGCGGTGGTTTGTTTGCCGGATCAAGAGCTACCAACTCTTTTTCCGAAGGTAACTGGCT
TCAGCAGAGCGCAGATACCAAATACTGTTCTTCTAGTGTAGCCGTAGTTAGGCCACCACTTCAAGAACTC
TGTAGCACCGCCTACATACCTCGCTCTGCTAATCCTGTTACCAGTGGCTGCTGCCAGTGGCGATAAGTCG
TGTCTTACCGGGTTGGACTCAAGACGATAGTTACCGGATAAGGCGCAGCGGTCGGGCTGAACGGGGGGTT
CGTGCACACAGCCCAGCTTGGAGCGAACGACCTACACCGAACTGAGATACCTACAGCGTGAGCTATGAGA
AAGCGCCACGCTTCCCGAAGGGAGAAAGGCGGACAGGTATCCGGTAAGCGGCAGGGTCGGAACAGGAGAG
CGCACGAGGGAGCTTCCAGGGGGAAACGCCTGGTATCTTTATAGTCCTGTCGGGTTTCGCCACCTCTGAC
TTGAGCGTCGATTTTTGTGATGCTCGTCAGGGGGGCGGAGCCTATGGAAAAACGCCAGCAACGCGGCCTT
TTTACGGTTCCTGGCCTTTTGCTGGCCTTTTGCTCACATGTTCTTTCCTGCGTTATCCCCTGATTCTGTG
GATAACCGTATTACCGCCTTTGAGTGAGCTGATACCGCTCGCCGCAGCCGAACGACCGAGCGCAGCGAGT
CAGTGAGCGAGGAAGCGGAAGAGCGCCCAATACGCAAACCGCCTCTCCCCGCGCGTTGGCCGATTCATTA
ATGCAGCTGGCACGACAGGTTTCCCGACTGGAAAGCGGGCAGTGAGCGCAACGCAATTAATGTGAGTTAG
CTCACTCATTAGGCACCCCAGGCTTTACACTTTATGCTTCCGGCTCGTATGTTGTGTGGAATTGTGAGCG
GATAACAATTTCACACAGGAAACAGCTATGACCATGATTACGCCAAGCGCGCAATTAACCCTCACTAAAG
GGAACAAAAGCTGGAGCTCCACCGCGGTGGCGGCC
